Addgene plasmid #18638: T4 Lysozyme T157C
Depositing lab: Brian Matthews. Depositing organization: University of Oregon.
Backbone
  Vector backbone: pHS1403
  Backbone size w/o insert (bp): 5000
  Vector type: Bacterial Expression
Growth in bacteria
  Bacterial resistance: Ampicillin, 100 μg/mL
  Growth temperature: 37°C
  Growth strain: DH5alpha
  Copy number: High Copy
Gene/Insert
  Gene/Insert name: T4 Lysozyme (alt name: 1157C)
  Species: Bacteriophage T4
  Insert size (bp): 600
  Mutation: T157C
  GenBank ID: NP_049736
  Entrez Gene: e (a.k.a. T4p123)
  Cloning method: Restriction Enzyme; 5′ cloning site BamHI (not destroyed); 3′ cloning site HindIII (not destroyed)
  Sequencing primers: 5′ na; 3′ GGCGTATCACGAGGCCC
Terms and licenses: Academic/Nonprofit Terms; Industry Terms: Not Available to Industry
Depositor comments: The BamHI site is 27 bp from the ATG and the HindIII site is 115 bp from the stop.
How to cite: T4 Lysozyme T157C was a gift from Brian Matthews (Addgene plasmid # 18638 ; http://n2t.net/addgene:18638 ; RRID:Addgene_18638)
