[The description below was written by a language model from this plasmid's Addgene catalogue record.]
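Description:
T4 Lysozyme T157C is a bacterial expression plasmid built on the pHS1403 backbone (about 5 kb without insert) that carries the bacteriophage T4 lysozyme gene, the product of phage gene e, with a single point substitution replacing threonine 157 with cysteine. The plasmid is maintained in E. coli as a high-copy construct and selected with ampicillin. The record does not name the origin of replication or the promoter that drives lysozyme expression, and no feature table is available to confirm other backbone elements.

The insert is roughly 600 bp and was placed into the vector by restriction cloning between BamHI at the 5′ end and HindIII at the 3′ end, with both sites preserved, so the fragment can be excised or swapped. According to the depositor's notes, the BamHI site lies 27 bp from the start codon and the HindIII site 115 bp from the stop codon, meaning the cloned fragment includes short flanking untranslated stretches around the coding region. No epitope or purification tags, fusion partners or reporters are recorded.

The record does not state a specific purpose. T4 lysozyme is a widely used model protein for examining how individual amino-acid replacements affect folding, stability and three-dimensional structure, and a single-site mutant such as this one is consistent with producing recombinant variant protein in bacteria for that kind of biophysical or crystallographic comparison with the wild-type enzyme. The record also lists "1157C" as an alternative name for the insert.
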