>Addgene plasmid #18638 | T4 Lysozyme T157C | addgene partial sequence | sequence record 24423 | 3primeUP
NANTGGAAAAGCCCGCTCATTAGGCGGGCTCAGATCTGCTCATGTTTGACAGCTTATCATCGATAAGCTT
CGGCAATAAATTCTTGATATGTTTTCATATGTTTCCTTTAAATATTTTAATTAGTAATTGTCTATTCAAG
TAATTGTGAATATACTATCACAATTCCAAGAGAAAGTAAACAGCTTTATAGATTTTTATACGCGTCCCAA
CAGCCAGTTCTAAACGTTGTAATGACTCGTTTTGCGCGATTAGGTGTTTGATTATACCATCTACTTTTAG
CTAAGTTAACTGCTGCTTCATCCCAGCGTTTTTGTTGAAGCATACGTAAAGAGTTAGTAAATCCTGCCAC
ACCGGTTTCTCCCATTTGGAAAACCATATTAATCAATGCACAGCGACGAACCGCATCAAGAGAATCATAA
ACCGGTTTTAATTTAGCATTTCTCAGAATTCCGCGAACAGCAGCATCAACATCCTGATTAAAGAGTTTTT
CAGCCTCATCTTTTGTAATTACACCATTGCAATTACGCCCAATAGCTTTATCTAATTCAGATTTAGCAGC
ATTAAGTGATGGACTTTTTGTAAGCAAATGACCGATGCCAATAGTGTAATAGCCTTCTGTGTCTTTATAG
ATTTTAAGTCTAAGACCTTCATCTATACGTAACATTTCAAATATATTCATAATACCTCCTAAGCATCGAT
GGATCCTGTTTCCTGTGTGAAATTGTTATCCGCTCACAATTCCACACATTATACGAGCCGATGATNAATT
GTCACAGGGGGATGGGGAGTA
